Addgene plasmid #148920: pAc5.1B-EGFP-DmGIGYF_641-1574_AH
Purpose: Insect Expression of DmGIGYF_641-1574
Depositing lab: Elisa Izaurralde. Depositing organization: Max Planck Institute for Developmental Biology. Publication: Direct role for the Drosophila GIGYF protein in 4EHP-mediated mRNA repression. Ruscica V, Bawankar P, Peter D, Helms S, Igreja C, Izaurralde E. Nucleic Acids Res. 2019 Jul 26;47(13):7035-7048. doi: 10.1093/nar/gkz429. PubMed 31114929.
Backbone
  Vector backbone: Unknown
  Vector type: Insect Expression
Growth in bacteria
  Bacterial resistance: Ampicillin, 100 μg/mL
  Growth temperature: 37°C
  Growth strain: DH5alpha
  Copy number: Low Copy
Gene/Insert
  Gene/Insert name: DmGIGYF_641-1574
  Species: D. melanogaster (fly)
  Mutation: one silent mutation compared to the sequence given by isoform G NCBI:NM_001169356 or Uniprot.:Q7KQM6
  Entrez Gene: Gyf (a.k.a. Dmel_CG11148, CG11148, Dmel\CG11148, Q7KQM6)
  Cloning method: Unknown
Terms and licenses: Academic/Nonprofit Terms; Industry Terms: Not Available to Industry
Depositor comments: Plasmids from this collection were made available to the research community and donated after the lab closed. Please note that the sequence provided by the depositing laboratory may be theoretical/predicted or based on Sanger sequencing results. There may be discrepancies between sequencing results obtained by Addgene and the depositor sequence. If an Addgene verified sequence is not available, please contact before placing your order to request that our lab fully sequence the plasmid.
How to cite: pAc5.1B-EGFP-DmGIGYF_641-1574_AH was a gift from Elisa Izaurralde (Addgene plasmid # 148920 ; http://n2t.net/addgene:148920 ; RRID:Addgene_148920)
