[The description below was written by a language model from this plasmid's Addgene catalogue record and pLannotate feature annotations shown in this document.]
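Description:
pAc5.1B-EGFP-DmGIGYF_641-1574_AH is an insect-cell expression plasmid encoding a C-terminal portion (residues 641–1574) of the Drosophila melanogaster GIGYF protein (gene Gyf, CG11148) fused to EGFP. The catalogue lists the backbone as unknown, although the name and the annotated parts point to a pAc5.1-type vector. It is propagated in E. coli through a ColE1/pUC-family origin and selected with ampicillin via the bla gene and its own promoter. The catalogue describes it as low copy, whereas the origin is annotated as a high-copy type. No marker for selection in insect cells is annotated. Short fragments of a tetracycline resistance gene and of SV40 large T antigen are present, apparently as non-functional remnants of the vector's construction.

Expression is driven by the constitutive Drosophila actin 5C promoter. This is followed directly by the EGFP coding sequence and then the Gyf fragment of about 2.8 kb, so EGFP forms an N-terminal fluorescent tag. A V5 epitope sequence lies downstream of the insert, but the record does not show whether it is in frame with the fusion or separated from it by a stop codon. An SV40 polyadenylation signal is annotated after the cassette, though on the opposite strand. The insert carries one silent mutation relative to the isoform G reference.

Two sequence records are provided, a full sequencing result of 8,851 nt and a second record of 8,894 nt. They show the same feature order with small coordinate differences. GIGYF is a component of the 4EHP-GYF2 translational repressor complex, which links 4EHP to decapping and deadenylation factors. This truncation was presumably used in Drosophila cultured cells to map which regions of the protein mediate those interactions and mRNA repression.
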