Features (pLannotate 1.2.2; 10 found; start..end, strand, type, name):
      1..2510    +  promoter       Ac5 promoter: Drosophila melanogaster actin 5C promoter
   2530..3246    +  CDS            EGFP: EGFP is a basic (constitutively fluorescent) green fluorescent protein published in 1996, derived from Aequorea victoria. It is reported to be a rapidly-maturing weak dimer with moderate acid sensitivity.
   3253..6063    +  CDS            Gyf (fragment): GGYF1_DROME - Experimental evidence at protein level: Swiss-Prot protein existence level 1. Key component of the 4EHP-GYF2 complex, a multiprotein complex that acts as a repressor of translation initiation (PubMed:31114929). In the 4EHP-GYF2 complex, promotes translational repression and decay of mRNA targets by recruiting and bridging the association of the 4EHP complex with decapping effector proteins, such as me31B and Patr-1, and the deadenylation CCR4-NOT complex (PubMed:31114929). Involved in regulating starvation-induced, developmental and physiological autophagy, which is critical for
   6102..6143    +  CDS            V5 tag: epitope tag from simian virus 5
   6243..6377    -  polyA_signal   SV40 poly(A) signal: SV40 polyadenylation signal
   6400..6484    -  CDS            large T antigen (fragment): large T antigen from SV40 (simian virus 40)
   6485..6932    +  CDS            TcR (fragment): tetracycline efflux protein; tet; confers resistance to tetracycline
   6978..7566    -  rep_origin     ori: high-copy-number ColE1/pMB1/pBR322/pUC origin of replication
   7737..8597    -  CDS            AmpR: β-lactamase; bla; confers resistance to ampicillin, carbenicillin, and related antibiotics
   8598..8702    -  promoter       AmpR promoter: bla
>Addgene plasmid #148920 | pAc5.1B-EGFP-DmGIGYF_641-1574_AH | addgene full sequence | sequence record 442088 | Addgene NGS Result
CATGAATGGCATCAACTCTGAATCAAATCTTTGCAGATGCACCTACTTCTCATTTCCACTGTCACATCAT
TTTTCCAGATCTCGCTGCCTGTTATGTGGCCCACAAACCAAGACACGTTTTATGGCCATTAAAGCTGGCT
GATCGTCGCCAAACACCAAATACATAATGAATATGTACACATTCGAGAAAGAAGCGATCAAAGAAGCGTC
TTCGGGCGGAGTAGGAGAATGCGGAGGAGAAGGAGAACGAGCTGATCTAGTATCTCTCCACAATCCAATG
CCAACTGACCAACTGGCCATATTCGGAGCAATTTGAAGCCAATTTCCATCGCCTGGCGATCGCTCCATTC
TTGGCTATATGTTTTTCACCGTTACCCGGGGCCATTTTCAAAGACTCGTCGGCAAGATAAGATTGTGTCA
CTCGCTGTCTCTCTTCATTTGTCGAAGAATGCTGAGGAATTTCGCGATGACGTCGGCGAGTATTTTGAAG
AATGAGAATAATTTGTATTTATACGAAAATCAGTTAGTGGAATTTTCTACAAAAACATGTTATCTATAGA
TAATTTTGTTGCAAAATATGTTGACTATGACAAAGATTGTATGTATATACCTTTAATGTATTCTCATTTT
CTTATGTATTTATAATGGCAATGATGATACTGATGATATTTTAAGATGATGCCAGACCAAAAGGCTTGAA
TTTCTGCGTCTTTTGCCGAACGCAGTGCATGTGCAATTGTTGTTTTTTGGAATATTCAATTTTCGGACTG
TCCGCTTTGATTTCAGTTTCTTGGCTTATTCAAAAAGCAAAGTAAAGCCAAAAAAGCGAGATGGCAATAC
CAAATGCGGCAAAACGGTAGTGGAAGGAAAGGGGTGCGGGGCAGCGGAAGGAAGGGTGGGGCGGGGCGTG
GCGGGGTCTGTGGCTGGGCGCGACGTCACCGACGTTGGAGCCACTCCTTTGACCATGTGTGCGTGTGTGT
ATTATTCGTGTCTCGCCACTCGCCGGTTGTTTTTTTCTTTTTATGCTGCGCTCTCTCTAGCGCCATCTCG
CTTACGCATGCTCAACGCACCGCATGTTGCCGTTTCCTTTTATGCGTCATTTTGGCTCGAAATAGGCAAT
TATTTAAACAAAGATTAGTCAACGAAAACGCTAAAATAAATAAGTCTACAATATGGTTACTTATTGCCAT
GTGTGTGCAGCCAACGATAGCAACAAAAGCAACAACACAGGTGGCTTTCCCTCTTTCACTTTTTGTTTGC
AAGCCGCGTGCGAGCAAGACGGCACGACCGGCAAACGCAATTACGCTGACAAAGAGCAGACGAAGTTTTG
GCGAAAAACATCAAGGCGCCTGATACGAATGCATTTGCAATAACAATTGCGATATTTAATATTGTTTATG
AAGCTGTTTGACTTCAAAACACACAAAAAAAAAAATAAAACAAATTATTTGAAAGAGAATTAGGAATCGG
ACGCTTATCGTTAGGGTAACAACAAGAAATGCTTACTGAGTCACAGCCTCTGGAAAACTGCCGCAAGCCA
GAGAGAGAGAGAAAAAGAGGGAGAGCAGCTTAGACCGCATGTGCTTGTGTGTGAGGCGTCTCTCTCTTCG
TCTCTGTTGCGCAAACGCATAGACTGCACTGAAAAAATCGATTACCTATTTTTTATGAATGAATATTTGC
ACTATTACTATTCAAAACTATTAAGATAGCAATCACATTCAATAGCCAAATACTATACCACCTGAGCGAT
GCAACGAAATGATCAATTTGAGCAAAAATGCTGCATATTTAGGACGGCATCATTATAGAAATGCTTCTTG
CTGTGTACTTTTCTCTCGTCTGGCAGCTGTTTCGCCGTTATTGTTAAAACCGGCTTAAGTTAGGTGTGTT
TTCTACGACTAGTGAATGCCCTACTAGAAGATGTGTGTTGCACAAAATGTCCCTGGAATAACCAATTTGA
AGTGCAGATAGCAGTAAACGTAAGCTAATATGAATATTATTTAACTGTAATGTTTTAATATCGCTGGACA
TTACTAATAAACCCACTATAAACACATGTACATATGTATGTTTTGGCATACAATGAGTAGTTGGGGAAAA
AATGTGTAAAAGCACCGTGACCATCACAGCATAAAGATAACCAGCTGAAGTATCGAATATGAGTAACCCC
CAAATTGAATCACATGCCGCAACTGATAGGACCCATGGAAGTACACTCTTCATGGCGATATACAAGACAC
ACACAAGCACGAACACCCAGTTGCGGAGGAAATTCTCCGTAAATGAAAACCCAATCGGCGAACAATTCAT
ACCCATATATGGTAAAAGTTTTGAACGCGACTTGAGAGCGGAGAGCATTGCGGCTGATAAGGTTTTAGCG
CTAAGCGGGCTTTATAAAACGGGCTGCGGGACCAGTTTTCATATCACTACCGTTTGAGTTCTTGTGCTGT
GTGGATACTCCTCCCGACACAAAGCCGCTCCATCAGCCAGCAGTCGTCTAATCCAGAGACCCCGGATCGG
GGTACCATCATGGTGAGCAAGGGCGAGGAGCTGTTCACCGGGGTGGTGCCCATCCTGGTCGAGCTGGACG
GCGACGTAAACGGCCACAAGTTCAGCGTGTCCGGCGAGGGCGAGGGCGATGCCACCTACGGCAAGCTGAC
CCTGAAGTTCATCTGCACCACCGGCAAGCTGCCCGTGCCCTGGCCCACCCTCGTGACCACCCTGACCTAC
GGCGTGCAGTGCTTCAGCCGCTACCCCGACCACATGAAGCAGCACGACTTCTTCAAGTCCGCCATGCCCG
AAGGCTACGTCCAGGAGCGCACCATCTTCTTCAAGGACGACGGCAACTACAAGACCCGCGCCGAGGTGAA
GTTCGAGGGCGACACCCTGGTGAACCGCATCGAGCTGAAGGGCATCGACTTCAAGGAGGACGGCAACATC
CTGGGGCACAAGCTGGAGTACAACTACAACAGCCACAACGTCTATATCATGGCCGACAAGCAGAAGAACG
GCATCAAGGTGAACTTCAAGATCCGCCACAACATCGAGGACGGCAGCGTGCAGCTCGCCGACCACTACCA
GCAGAACACCCCCATCGGCGACGGCCCCGTGCTGCTGCCCGACAACCACTACCTGAGCACCCAGTCCGCC
CTGAGCAAAGACCCCAACGAGAAGCGCGATCACATGGTCCTGCTGGAGTTCGTGACCGCCGCCGGGATCA
CTCTCGGCATGGACGAGCTGTACAAGCCAAGCTTGAATTCTATTCCTGTTGGTCAAATACCAGCCCCTCT
AACGGCGTCACTTTCAATTACACCCCATAAGCCATCACCGATTCCTATCGCACTTTCTGTTGTTGAACAG
CAGTTGCAGCAACAAAGAGATGAGCAACTAAAGGCAAATGTTACAGCAACAGCTGAAGCTCTACGTGCTG
CAATAAAAGGAAGTTTTGGCGGAAATAGCATTGGTAATACGTCTCATTTGCTTACAATGCGGTTTCAAAT
GCTACAGGATCAGTACATACAGCACCAGGAATACCAAATACTAGCTGAGCTATCCAAAAATGAATGCTTT
CAACGTCTTTCGGCTGTCGAGCAAGAAACAGTTGTTCGTCGGAAAGTTCAATTGCTGGGTCTTCCTGAGT
ATTTGATCAGCTTAAACGGATTAAGCAATTCTTTGTCCGTACTGAACCCCGTTGCCGGTAGACAGTTGTA
CAGGGCAGTGGTTGAGCACGCCAAGAAGGATCAACAACATATTTTTGCAAACACCGAGCAACAACGTTCA
GTGGGAAATTTACTGGATGCTAATAATTTCATTCTAAATGCCCAAATAATGATTCAGCAATCGCAGCAAG
AGGTAGGTCCCTTGGTATCATCCGTGGATTGTATTATGCAAGGTGGAACTGCAGCTGACCTAAATAAGCC
GAATGAAATACCGAGGAATGAGTTAGACTTAATTAATGAATATAACTTACGGATGCTGTTGCGTGGCCAA
CCAACAAGTACTCAACAGCAACCACCTGCGCTGACGAACTCAGCTACCGAAAATCTCCCTGGAGTTGATT
TTTTAACTGAAACACAATTGTTAGAGCGGCAAAACTTGATGATTCCAATCTGGTTACCCCCTAATAATAA
TAAGCAACAAGAAACCGACCAACAGTGGGCTGAAATGTCTAATGCGGATGCATCATTATGGGAAACGGCC
AACTTAAATGAAGAGCGAAATGAAGATCAGCAACTATTAATACAAAAGTCTTCTGAAGCGTGCTTCGCAG
ATACAGAAAAAGATGTCAAAATTGCCCAATTATTTCAAGTTCAATCAGGAAATGTTGTTAACCACACCGC
ATTAGAGGAATTAGATCAGTCCCCTCAAAATTTAAAAGGTTCACATAATCAAAAAATAGTCAAATCCCTT
GTTTCCGATATTCAACAGAATCATAATGAGGAACTAAATTCACATCAACACCAGGTAAAGCAGGCTAACA
AGCAGAATCTGAATACAAAACAGAATGCGGCACAGTCAGCCCTAAAGCCAATTAATAACGAAAATGATCG
CAAACGAGAACAGACAGAAGAAAAAAAAAGGCAAAGAGAGGAACGCAAGCGCCAGCAATTGGAAGATGAT
AAACGTCGGGCGTTGAATGAATCTGAAGAACAGACCCGCCAAATTCAAGAGGAAAAGGAAAGGCAACAGC
AAATACAAGCCCAACGTCGAAAGGCATTGTTGGGCAATGTCCATTCTCTATCAGTTCAAAATGGGATGTC
AGGAACATTAGCGTCTGCACAAAGCAAGAAGAACGACGATGCCAAAACAGCAGAACCCCAAGTATCCTCG
CGCTTGCCGTCTACATCCGTAGCGCCTTGGTCTTTTCAGTTGCAAAATTCTATGAGATCGGCGCCTGGTC
TGGCAGAAATACAAAAGGCAGAACGTCGAGAGCGTCGCGCAGACCAACAGCGACATCAAGAGCTATTAGA
CAAGCAATTGCGTGCCAATGCCGCAGCTGCGGCTGAAGCCAACGATGCTTTGCTTAAATGGCAGTCAACA
CCAGCGTCGGCGCCCGTAATGAGTCTCGCCGAAATTCAAGCAGAAGAGGCAAGGCGGTTGGCCAATGACC
TTGTGGATCGGCAGCGTCGACGAGAACTGGAACATCACCAACAAGCTCCTTTGTCATCAGCGGTTTTGGT
TACGAGTGCAACTTCCAACATCTGGGGTAACGCCAATAAAGCATGGAGTTCGTCCGCTGCTCAATCACTT
TCGTTAAAAACAAGTTCTGGAACTGGTCTGTGGGACGAACCGAATCCATTAGGTTCTAATGGATCTGGAA
CAAGCGGTACCTCATCCGTAACTGCGGCGGCAGTCTTGGCAGGAGGATTAAACTCAGCTAATAAATCCAC
TCTGCAAGCTCAAAATAAGTCGTCGGCTTTATTTGCATCGCCTCGAAATTTGCGCAAGAGTCAAACATTG
CCAGCCCTTAGTAACCCAGAAAAGTCAAATAAAAATGGACCAGGTCAACGGCCAGAAAAACAAAAGTTGG
CTCAAACTCGTTCAAAGGGTGCCGCTGTCTCAATTGAAGAGAAGGATAGAGAAAGAAAATTGAATGCAAA
AAGCCAGCAAAGCAGCACCGACCAAGCCATTAGCAAGGTTAATGAGTATGAAAACGAGTTCACTAGCTGG
TGCATAAAGAGCCTAGATAATATGTCCGCCAAAGTTGATGTACCCACGTTCGTTGCATTCTTGCAGGACT
TGGAAGCGCCATATGAGGTAAAGGACTATGTCCGAATATACCTTGGCGATGGAAAAGATTCTTTGGATTT
CGCAAAGCAGTTTTTGGAGCGACGTAGCAAATACAAAAGCTTGCAACGTGCCCAAAAGGCACACAATGAC
GATATGTGCAAACCAGCTCCTGCCATTACGCCATCTGCGAATGACTATGCCGACAGCAAGAACAAACAAA
AAAAGATTAAAAAGAATAAGATGACTAAGATGGACGCCCGCATTCTTGGGTTTTCAGTAACTGCTGCCGA
GGGTCGCATAAATGTTGGCATTCGAGACTACGTCGAAGGACCATAAGCGGCCGCTCGAGTCTAGAGGGCC
CGCGGTTCGAAGGTAAGCCTATCCCTAACCCTCTCCTCGGTCTCGATTCTACGCGTACCGGTCATCATCA
CCATCACCATTGAGTTTAAACCCGCTGATCAGCCTCGACTGTGCCTTCTAAGGCCTGAGCTCGCTGATCA
GCCTCGATCGAGGATCCAGACATGATAAGATACATTGATGAGTTTGGACAAACCACAACTAGAATGCAGT
GAAAAAAATGCTTTATTTGTGAAATTTGTGATGCTATTGCTTTATTTGTAACCATTATAAGCTGCAATAA
ACAAGTTAACAACAACAATTGCATTCATTTTATGTTTCAGGTTCAGGGGGAGGTGTGGGAGGTTTTTTAA
AGCAAGTAAAACCTCTACAAATGTGGTATGGCTGATTATGATCAGTCGACCGATGCCCTTGAGAGCCTTC
AACCCAGTCAGCTCCTTCCGGTGGGCGCGGGGCATGACTATCGTCGCCGCACTTATGACTGTCTTCTTTA
TCATGCAACTCGTAGGACAGGTGCCGGCAGCGCTCTGGGTCATTTTCGGCGAGGACCGCTTTCGCTGGAG
CGCGACGATGATCGGCCTGTCGCTTGCGGTATTCGGAATCTTGCACGCCCTCGCTCAAGCCTTCGTCACT
GGTCCCGCCACCAAACGTTTCGGCGAGAAGCAGGCCATTATCGCCGGCATGGCGGCCGACGCGCTGGGCT
ACGTCTTGCTGGCGTTCGCGACGCGAGGCTGGATGGCCTTCCCCATTATGATTCTTCTCGCTTCCGGCGG
CATCGGGATGCCCGCGTTGCAGGCCATGCTGTCCAGGCAGGTAGATGACGACCATCAGGGACAGCTTCAA
GGCCAGCAAAAGGCCAGGAACCGTAAAAAGGCCGCGTTGCTGGCGTTTTTCCATAGGCTCCGCCCCCCTG
ACGAGCATCACAAAAATCGACGCTCAAGTCAGAGGTGGCGAAACCCGACAGGACTATAAAGATACCAGGC
GTTTCCCCCTGGAAGCTCCCTCGTGCGCTCTCCTGTTCCGACCCTGCCGCTTACCGGATACCTGTCCGCC
TTTCTCCCTTCGGGAAGCGTGGCGCTTTCTCATAGCTCACGCTGTAGGTATCTCAGTTCGGTGTAGGTCG
TTCGCTCCAAGCTGGGCTGTGTGCACGAACCCCCCGTTCAGCCCGACCGCTGCGCCTTATCCGGTAACTA
TCGTCTTGAGTCCAACCCGGTAAGACACGACTTATCGCCACTGGCAGCAGCCACTGGTAACAGGATTAGC
AGAGCGAGGTATGTAGGCGGTGCTACAGAGTTCTTGAAGTGGTGGCCTAACTACGGCTACACTAGAAGGA
CAGTATTTGGTATCTGCGCTCTGCTGAAGCCAGTTACCTTCGGAAAAAGAGTTGGTAGCTCTTGATCCGG
CAAACAAACCACCGCTGGTAGCGGTGGTTTTTTTGTTTGCAAGCAGCAGATTACGCGCAGAAAAAAAGGA
TCTCAAGAAGATCCTTTGATCTTTTCTACGGGGTCTGACGCTCAGTGGAACGAAAACTCACGTTAAGGGA
TTTTGGTCATGAGATTATCAAAAAGGATCTTCACCTAGATCCTTTTAAATTAAAAATGAAGTTTTAAATC
AATCTAAAGTATATATGAGTAAACTTGGTCTGACAGTTACCAATGCTTAATCAGTGAGGCACCTATCTCA
GCGATCTGTCTATTTCGTTCATCCATAGTTGCCTGACTCCCCGTCGTGTAGATAACTACGATACGGGAGG
GCTTACCATCTGGCCCCAGTGCTGCAATGATACCGCGAGACCCACGCTCACCGGCTCCAGATTTATCAGC
AATAAACCAGCCAGCCGGAAGGGCCGAGCGCAGAAGTGGTCCTGCAACTTTATCCGCCTCCATCCAGTCT
ATTAATTGTTGCCGGGAAGCTAGAGTAAGTAGTTCGCCAGTTAATAGTTTGCGCAACGTTGTTGCCATTG
CTGCAGGCATCGTGGTGTCACGCTCGTCGTTTGGTATGGCTTCATTCAGCTCCGGTTCCCAACGATCAAG
GCGAGTTACATGATCCCCCATGTTGTGCAAAAAAGCGGTTAGCTCCTTCGGTCCTCCGATCGTTGTCAGA
AGTAAGTTGGCCGCAGTGTTATCACTCATGGTTATGGCAGCACTGCATAATTCTCTTACTGTCATGCCAT
CCGTAAGATGCTTTTCTGTGACTGGTGAGTACTCAACCAAGTCATTCTGAGAATAGTGTATGCGGCGACC
GAGTTGCTCTTGCCCGGCGTCAACACGGGATAATACCGCGCCACATAGCAGAACTTTAAAAGTGCTCATC
ATTGGAAAACGTTCTTCGGGGCGAAAACTCTCAAGGATCTTACCGCTGTTGAGATCCAGTTCGATGTAAC
CCACTCGTGCACCCAACTGATCTTCAGCATCTTTTACTTTCACCAGCGTTTCTGGGTGAGCAAAAACAGG
AAGGCAAAATGCCGCAAAAAAGGGAATAAGGGCGACACGGAAATGTTGAATACTCATACTCTTCCTTTTT
CAATATTATTGAAGCATTTATCAGGGTTATTGTCTCATGAGCGGATACATATTTGAATGTATTTAGAAAA
ATAAACAAATAGGGGTTCCGCGCACATTTCCCCGAAAAGTGCCACCTGACGTCTAAGAAACCATTATTAT
CATGACATTAACCTATAAAAATAGGCGTATCACGAGGCCCTTTCGTCTTCAAGAATTAATTCTATATTCT
AAAAACACAAATGATACTTCTAAAAAAAAAT
