Features (pLannotate 1.2.2; 10 found; start..end, strand, type, name):
     56..2568    +  promoter       Ac5 promoter: Drosophila melanogaster actin 5C promoter
   2588..3304    +  CDS            EGFP: EGFP is a basic (constitutively fluorescent) green fluorescent protein published in 1996, derived from Aequorea victoria. It is reported to be a rapidly-maturing weak dimer with moderate acid sensitivity.
   3311..6121    +  CDS            Gyf (fragment): GGYF1_DROME - Experimental evidence at protein level: Swiss-Prot protein existence level 1. Key component of the 4EHP-GYF2 complex, a multiprotein complex that acts as a repressor of translation initiation (PubMed:31114929). In the 4EHP-GYF2 complex, promotes translational repression and decay of mRNA targets by recruiting and bridging the association of the 4EHP complex with decapping effector proteins, such as me31B and Patr-1, and the deadenylation CCR4-NOT complex (PubMed:31114929). Involved in regulating starvation-induced, developmental and physiological autophagy, which is critical for
   6179..6220    +  CDS            V5 tag: epitope tag from simian virus 5
   6320..6454    -  polyA_signal   SV40 poly(A) signal: SV40 polyadenylation signal
   6477..6561    -  CDS            large T antigen (fragment): large T antigen from SV40 (simian virus 40)
   6562..7032    +  CDS            TcR (fragment): tetracycline efflux protein; tet; confers resistance to tetracycline
   7076..7664    -  rep_origin     ori: high-copy-number ColE1/pMB1/pBR322/pUC origin of replication
   7835..8695    -  CDS            AmpR: β-lactamase; bla; confers resistance to ampicillin, carbenicillin, and related antibiotics
   8696..8800    -  promoter       AmpR promoter: bla
>Addgene plasmid #148920 | pAc5.1B-EGFP-DmGIGYF_641-1574_AH | analyzer sequence | sequence record 291368
CTTCAAGGAATTAATTCTATATTCTAAAAACACAAATGATACTTCTAAAAAAAATCATGAATGGCATCAA
CTCTGAATCAAATCTTTGCAGATGCACCTACTTCTCATTTCCACTGTCACATCATTTTTCCAGATCTCGC
TGCCTGTTATGTGGCCCACAAACCAAGACACGTTTTATGGCCATTAAAGCTGGCTGATCGTCGCCAAACA
CCAAATACATATCAATATGTACATTCGAGAAAGAAGCGATCAAAGAAGCGTCTTCGGGCGAGTAGGAGAA
TGCGGAGGAGAAGGAGAACGAGCTGATCTAGTATCTCTCCACAATCCAATGCCAACTGACCAACTGGCCA
TATTCGGAGCAATTTGAAGCCAATTTCCATCGCCTGGCGATCGCTCCATTCTTGGCTATATGTTTTTCAC
CGTTCCCGGGGCCATTTTCAAAGACTCGTCGGTAAGATAAGATTGTGTCACTCGCTGTCTCTCTTCATTT
GTCGAAGAATGCTGAGGAATTTCGCGATGACGTCGGCGAGTATTTTGAAGAATGAGAATAATTTGTATTT
ATACGAAAATCAGTTAGTGGAATTTTCTACAAAAACATGTTATCTATAGATAATTTTGTTGCAAAATATG
TTGACTATGACAAAGATTGTATGTATATACCTTTAATGTATTCTCATTTTCTTATGTATTTATAATGGCA
ATGATGATACTGATGATATTTTAAGATGATGCCAGACCACAGGCTGATTTCTGCGTCTTTTGCCGAACGC
AGTGCATGTGCGGTTGTTGTTTTTTGGAATAGTTTCAATTTTCGGACTGTCCGCTTTGATTTCAGTTTCT
TGGCTTATTCAAAAAGCAAAGTAAAGCCAAAAAAGCGAGATGGCAATACCAAATGCGGCAAAACGGTAGT
GGAAGGAAAGGGGTGCGGGGCAGCGGAAGGAAGGGTGGGGCGGGGCGTGGCGGGGTCTGTGGCTGGGCGC
GACGTCACCGACGTTGGAGCCACTCCTTTGACCATGTGTGCGTGTGTGTATTATTCGTGTCTCGCCACTC
GCCGGTTGTTTTTTTCTTTTTATCTCGCTCTCTCTAGCGCCATCTCGTACGCATGCTCAACGCACCGCAT
GTTGCCGTGTCCTTTATGCGTCATTTTGGCTCGAAATAGGCAATTATTTAAACAAAGATTAGTCAACGAA
AACGCTAAAATAAATAAGTCTACAATATGGTTACTTATTGCCATGTGTGTGCAGCCAACGATAGCAACAA
AAGCAACAACACAGTGGCTTTCCCTCTTTCACTTTTTGTTTGCAAGCGCGTGCGAGCAAGACGGCACGAC
CGGCAAACGCAATTACGCTGACAAAGAGCAGACGAAGTTTTGGCCGAAAAACATCAAGGCGCCTGATACG
AATGCATTTGCAATAACAATTGCGATATTTAATATTGTTTATGAAGCTGTTTGACTTCAAAACACACAAA
AAAAAAAATAAAACAAATTATTTGAAAGAGAATTAGGAATCGGACAGCTTATCGTTACGGGCTAACAGCA
CACCGAGACGAAATAGCTTACCTGACGTCACAGCCTCTGGAAGAACTGCCGCCAAGCAGAGAGAGAGAGA
AAAAGAGGGAGAGCAGCTTAGACCGCATGTGCTTGTGTGTGAGGCGTCTCTCTCTTCGTCTCCTGTTTGC
GCAAACGCATAGACTGCACTGAGAAAATCGATTACCTATTTTTTATGAATGAATATTTGCACTATTACTA
TTCAAAACTATTAAGATAGCAATCACATTCAATAGCCAAATACTATACCACCTGAGCGATGCAACGAAAT
GATCAATTTGAGCAAAAATGCTGCATATTTAGGACGGCATCATTATAGAAATGCTTCTTGCTGTGTACTT
TTCTCTCGTCTGGCAGCTGTTTCGCCGTTATTGTTAAAACCGGCTTAAGTTAGGTGTGTTTTCTACGACT
AGTGATGCCCCTACTAGAAGATGTGTGTTGCACAAATGTCCCTGAATAACCAATTTGAAGTGCAGATAGC
AGTAAACGTAAGCTAATATGAATATTATTTAACTGTAATGTTTTAATATCGCTGGACATTACTAATAAAC
CCACTATAAACACATGTACATATGTATGTTTTGGCATACAATGAGTAGTTGGGGAAAAAATGTGTAAAAG
CACCGTGACCATCACAGCATAAAGATAACCAGCTGAAGTATCGAATATGAGTAACCCCCAAATTGAATCA
CATGCCGCAACTGATAGGACCCATGGAAGTACACTCTTCATGGCGATATACAAGACACACACAAGCACGA
ACACCCAGTTGCGGAGGAAATTCTCCGTAAATGAAAACCCAATCGGCGAACAATTCATACCCATATATGG
TAAAAGTTTTGAACGCGACTTGAGAGCGGAGAGCATTGCGGCTGATAAGGTTTTAGCGCTAAGCGGGCTT
TATAAAACGGGCTGCGGGACCAGTTTTCATATCACTACCGTTTGAGTTCTTGTGCTGTGTGGATACTCCT
CCCGACACAAAGCCGCTCCATCAGCCAGCAGTCGTCTAATCCAGAGACCCCGGATCGGGGTACCAACATG
GTGAGCAAGGGCGAGGAGCTGTTCACCGGGGTGGTGCCCATCCTGGTCGAGCTGGACGGCGACGTAAACG
GCCACAAGTTCAGCGTGTCCGGCGAGGGCGAGGGCGATGCCACCTACGGCAAGCTGACCCTGAAGTTCAT
CTGCACCACCGGCAAGCTGCCCGTGCCCTGGCCCACCCTCGTGACCACCCTGACCTACGGCGTGCAGTGC
TTCAGCCGCTACCCCGACCACATGAAGCAGCACGACTTCTTCAAGTCCGCCATGCCCGAAGGCTACGTCC
AGGAGCGCACCATCTTCTTCAAGGACGACGGCAACTACAAGACCCGCGCCGAGGTGAAGTTCGAGGGCGA
CACCCTGGTGAACCGCATCGAGCTGAAGGGCATCGACTTCAAGGAGGACGGCAACATCCTGGGGCACAAG
CTGGAGTACAACTACAACAGCCACAACGTCTATATCATGGCCGACAAGCAGAAGAACGGCATCAAGGTGA
ACTTCAAGATCCGCCACAACATCGAGGACGGCAGCGTGCAGCTCGCCGACCACTACCAGCAGAACACCCC
CATCGGCGACGGCCCCGTGCTGCTGCCCGACAACCACTACCTGAGCACCCAGTCCGCCCTGAGCAAAGAC
CCCAACGAGAAGCGCGATCACATGGTCCTGCTGGAGTTCGTGACCGCCGCCGGGATCACTCTCGGCATGG
ACGAGCTGTACAAGCCAAGCTTGAATTCTATTCCTGTTGGTCAAATACCAGCCCCTCTAACGGCGTCACT
TTCAATTACACCCCATAAGCCATCACCGATTCCTATCGCACTTTCTGTTGTTGAACAGCAGTTGCAGCAA
CAAAGAGATGAGCAACTAAAGGCAAATGTTACAGCAACAGCTGAAGCTCTACGTGCTGCAATAAAAGGAA
GTTTTGGCGGAAATAGCATTGGTAATACGTCTCATTTGCTTACAATGCGGTTTCAAATGCTACAGGATCA
GTACATACAGCACCAGGAATACCAAATACTAGCTGAGCTATCCAAAAATGAATGCTTTCAACGTCTTTCG
GCTGTCGAGCAAGAAACAGTTGTTCGTCGGAAAGTTCAATTGCTGGGTCTTCCTGAGTATTTGATCAGCT
TAAACGGATTAAGCAATTCTTTGTCCGTACTGAACCCCGTTGCCGGTAGACAGTTGTACAGGGCAGTGGT
TGAGCACGCCAAGAAGGATCAACAACATATTTTTGCAAACACCGAGCAACAACGTTCAGTGGGAAATTTA
CTGGATGCTAATAATTTCATTCTAAATGCCCAAATAATGATTCAGCAATCGCAGCAAGAGGTAGGTCCCT
TGGTATCATCCGTGGATTGTATTATGCAAGGTGGAACTGCAGCTGACCTAAATAAGCCGAATGAAATACC
GAGGAATGAGTTAGACTTAATTAATGAATATAACTTACGGATGCTGTTGCGTGGCCAACCAACAAGTACT
CAACAGCAACCACCTGCGCTGACGAACTCAGCTACCGAAAATCTCCCTGGAGTTGATTTTTTAACTGAAA
CACAATTGTTAGAGCGGCAAAACTTGATGATTCCAATCTGGTTACCCCCTAATAATAATAAGCAACAAGA
AACCGACCAACAGTGGGCTGAAATGTCTAATGCGGATGCATCATTATGGGAAACGGCCAACTTAAATGAA
GAGCGAAATGAAGATCAGCAACTATTAATACAAAAGTCTTCTGAAGCGTGCTTCGCAGATACAGAAAAAG
ATGTCAAAATTGCCCAATTATTTCAAGTTCAATCAGGAAATGTTGTTAACCACACCGCATTAGAGGAATT
AGATCAGTCCCCTCAAAATTTAAAAGGTTCACATAATCAAAAAATAGTCAAATCCCTTGTTTCCGATATT
CAACAGAATCATAATGAGGAACTAAATTCACATCAACACCAGGTAAAGCAGGCTAACAAGCAGAATCTGA
ATACAAAACAGAATGCGGCACAGTCAGCCCTAAAGCCAATTAATAACGAAAATGATCGCAAACGAGAACA
GACAGAAGAAAAAAAAAGGCAAAGAGAGGAACGCAAGCGCCAGCAATTGGAAGATGATAAACGTCGGGCG
TTGAATGAATCTGAAGAACAGACCCGCCAAATTCAAGAGGAAAAGGAAAGGCAACAGCAAATACAAGCCC
AACGTCGAAAGGCATTGTTGGGCAATGTCCATTCTCTATCAGTTCAAAATGGGATGTCAGGAACATTAGC
GTCTGCACAAAGCAAGAAGAACGACGATGCCAAAACAGCAGAACCCCAAGTATCCTCGCGCTTGCCGTCT
ACATCCGTAGCGCCTTGGTCTTTTCAGTTGCAAAATTCTATGAGATCGGCGCCTGGTCTGGCAGAAATAC
AAAAGGCAGAACGTCGAGAGCGTCGCGCAGACCAACAGCGACATCAAGAGCTATTAGACAAGCAATTGCG
TGCCAATGCCGCAGCTGCGGCTGAAGCCAACGATGCTTTGCTTAAATGGCAGTCAACACCAGCGTCGGCG
CCCGTAATGAGTCTCGCCGAAATTCAAGCAGAAGAGGCAAGGCGGTTGGCCAATGACCTTGTGGATCGGC
AGCGTCGACGAGAACTGGAACATCACCAACAAGCTCCTTTGTCATCAGCGGTTTTGGTTACGAGTGCAAC
TTCCAACATCTGGGGTAACGCCAATAAAGCATGGAGTTCGTCCGCTGCTCAATCACTTTCGTTAAAAACA
AGTTCTGGAACTGGTCTGTGGGACGAACCGAATCCATTAGGTTCTAATGGATCTGGAACAAGCGGTACCT
CATCCGTAACTGCGGCGGCAGTCTTGGCAGGAGGATTAAACTCAGCTAATAAATCCACTCTGCAAGCTCA
AAATAAGTCGTCGGCTTTATTTGCATCGCCTCGAAATTTGCGCAAGAGTCAAACATTGCCAGCCCTTAGT
AACCCAGAAAAGTCAAATAAAAATGGACCAGGTCAACGGCCAGAAAAACAAAAGTTGGCTCAAACTCGTT
CAAAGGGTGCCGCTGTCTCAATTGAAGAGAAGGATAGAGAAAGAAAATTGAATGCAAAAAGCCAGCAAAG
CAGCACCGACCAAGCCATTAGCAAGGTTAATGAGTATGAAAACGAGTTCACTAGCTGGTGCATAAAGAGC
CTAGATAATATGTCCGCCAAAGTTGATGTACCCACGTTCGTTGCATTCTTGCAGGACTTGGAAGCGCCAT
ATGAGGTAAAGGACTATGTCCGAATATACCTTGGCGATGGAAAAGATTCTTTGGATTTCGCAAAGCAGTT
TTTGGAGCGACGTAGCAAATACAAAAGCTTGCAACGTGCCCAAAAGGCACACAATGACGATATGTGCAAA
CCAGCTCCTGCCATTACGCCATCTGCGAATGACTATGCCGACAGCAAGAACAAACAAAAAAAGATTAAAA
AGAATAAGATGACTAAGATGGACGCCCGCATTCTTGGGTTTTCAGTAACTGCTGCCGAGGGTCGCATAAA
TGTTGGCATTCGAGACTACGTCGAAGGACCATAAGCAGATATCCAGCACAGTGGCGGCCGCTCGAGTCTA
GAGGGCCCGCGGTTCGAAGGTAAGCCTATCCCTAACCCTCTCCTCGGTCTCGATTCTACGCGTACCGGTC
ATCATCACCATCACCATTGAGTTTAAACCCGCTGATCAGCCTCGACTGTGCCTTCTAAGGCCTGAGCTCG
CTGATCAGCCTCGATCGAGGATCCAGACATGATAAGATACATTGATGAGTTTGGACAAACCACAACTAGA
ATGCAGTGAAAAAAATGCTTTATTTGTGAAATTTGTGATGCTATTGCTTTATTTGTAACCATTATAAGCT
GCAATAAACAAGTTAACAACAACAATTGCATTCATTTTATGTTTCAGGTTCAGGGGGAGGTGTGGGAGGT
TTTTTAAAGCAAGTAAAACCTCTACAAATGTGGTATGGCTGATTATGATCAGTCGACCGATGCCCTTGAG
AGCCTTCAACCCAGTCAGCTCCTTCCGGTGGGCGCGGGGCATGACTATCGTCGCCGCACTTATGACTGTC
TTCTTTATCATGCAACTCGTAGGACAGGTGCCGGCAGCGCTCTGGGTCATTTTCGGCGAGGACCGCTTTC
GCTGGAGCGCGACGATGATCGGCCTGTCGCTTGCGGTATTCGGAATCTTGCACGCCCTCGCTCAAGCCTT
CGTCACTGGTCCCGCCACCAAACGTTTCGGCGAGAAGCAGGCCATTATCGCCGGCATGGCGGCCGACGCG
CTGGGCTACGTCTTGCTGGCGTTCGCGACGCGAGGCTGGATGGCCTTCCCCATTATGATTCTTCTCGCTT
CCGGCGGCATCGGGATGCCCGCGTTGCAGGCCATGCTGTCCAGGCAGGTAGATGACGACCATCAGGGACA
GCTTCAAGGATCGCTCGCGGCTCTTACCAGCCAGCAAAAGGCCAGGAACCGTAAAAAGGCCGCGTTGCTG
GCGTTTTTCCATAGGCTCCGCCCCCCTGACGAGCATCACAAAAATCGACGCTCAAGTCAGAGGTGGCGAA
ACCCGACAGGACTATAAAGATACCAGGCGTTTCCCCCTGGAAGCTCCCTCGTGCGCTCTCCTGTTCCGAC
CCTGCCGCTTACCGGATACCTGTCCGCCTTTCTCCCTTCGGGAAGCGTGGCGCTTTCTCAATGCTCACGC
TGTAGGTATCTCAGTTCGGTGTAGGTCGTTCGCTCCAAGCTGGGCTGTGTGCACGAACCCCCCGTTCAGC
CCGACCGCTGCGCCTTATCCGGTAACTATCGTCTTGAGTCCAACCCGGTAAGACACGACTTATCGCCACT
GGCAGCAGCCACTGGTAACAGGATTAGCAGAGCGAGGTATGTAGGCGGTGCTACAGAGTTCTTGAAGTGG
TGGCCTAACTACGGCTACACTAGAAGGACAGTATTTGGTATCTGCGCTCTGCTGAAGCCAGTTACCTTCG
GAAAAAGAGTTGGTAGCTCTTGATCCGGCAAACAAACCACCGCTGGTAGCGGTGGTTTTTTTGTTTGCAA
GCAGCAGATTACGCGCAGAAAAAAAGGATCTCAAGAAGATCCTTTGATCTTTTCTACGGGGTCTGACGCT
CAGTGGAACGAAAACTCACGTTAAGGGATTTTGGTCATGAGATTATCAAAAAGGATCTTCACCTAGATCC
TTTTAAATTAAAAATGAAGTTTTAAATCAATCTAAAGTATATATGAGTAAACTTGGTCTGACAGTTACCA
ATGCTTAATCAGTGAGGCACCTATCTCAGCGATCTGTCTATTTCGTTCATCCATAGTTGCCTGACTCCCC
GTCGTGTAGATAACTACGATACGGGAGGGCTTACCATCTGGCCCCAGTGCTGCAATGATACCGCGAGACC
CACGCTCACCGGCTCCAGATTTATCAGCAATAAACCAGCCAGCCGGAAGGGCCGAGCGCAGAAGTGGTCC
TGCAACTTTATCCGCCTCCATCCAGTCTATTAATTGTTGCCGGGAAGCTAGAGTAAGTAGTTCGCCAGTT
AATAGTTTGCGCAACGTTGTTGCCATTGCTGCAGGCATCGTGGTGTCACGCTCGTCGTTTGGTATGGCTT
CATTCAGCTCCGGTTCCCAACGATCAAGGCGAGTTACATGATCCCCCATGTTGTGCAAAAAAGCGGTTAG
CTCCTTCGGTCCTCCGATCGTTGTCAGAAGTAAGTTGGCCGCAGTGTTATCACTCATGGTTATGGCAGCA
CTGCATAATTCTCTTACTGTCATGCCATCCGTAAGATGCTTTTCTGTGACTGGTGAGTACTCAACCAAGT
CATTCTGAGAATAGTGTATGCGGCGACCGAGTTGCTCTTGCCCGGCGTCAACACGGGATAATACCGCGCC
ACATAGCAGAACTTTAAAAGTGCTCATCATTGGAAAACGTTCTTCGGGGCGAAAACTCTCAAGGATCTTA
CCGCTGTTGAGATCCAGTTCGATGTAACCCACTCGTGCACCCAACTGATCTTCAGCATCTTTTACTTTCA
CCAGCGTTTCTGGGTGAGCAAAAACAGGAAGGCAAAATGCCGCAAAAAAGGGAATAAGGGCGACACGGAA
ATGTTGAATACTCATACTCTTCCTTTTTCAATATTATTGAAGCATTTATCAGGGTTATTGTCTCATGAGC
GGATACATATTTGAATGTATTTAGAAAAATAAACAAATAGGGGTTCCGCGCACATTTCCCCGAAAAGTGC
CACCTGACGTCTAAGAAACCATTATTATCATGACATTAACCTATAAAAATAGGCGTATCACGAGGCCCTT
TCGT
